>Addgene plasmid #174641 | pB80-SSPB(micro)-mVenus-ppKin14VIb(861-1321) | addgene full sequence | sequence record 355829 | Addgene NGS Result
CCCTCGGTGTTATTGCTGCTCTGTGCACGCACGCTCATTGTATCACTTCATCCCAGTGCATGCACTCACA
CTGGAGCGATTGCTGCTCGGTGCACGCACACTCATTGTATCACTGCAGCTCAGTGGCTGCACGCACACCG
GTGTTATTGCTGCTCGGTGCGTGCATGCACATCAGTGTCGCTGCAGCTCAGTGCATGCACGCTCATTGCC
CATCGCTATCCCTGCCTCTCCTGCTGGCGCTCCCCGGGAGGTGACTTCAAGGGGACCGCAGGACCACCTC
GGGGGTGGGGGGAGGGCTGCACACGCGGACCCCGCTCCCCCTCCCCAACAAAGCACTGTGGAATCAAAAA
GGGGGGAGGGGGGATGGAGGGGCGCGTCACACCCCCGCCCCACACCCTCACCTCGAGGTGAGCCCCACGT
TCTGCTTCACTCTCCCCATCTCCCCCCCCTCCCCACCCCCAATTTTGTATTTATTTATTTTTTAATTATT
TTGTGCAGCGATGGGGGCGGGGGGGGGGGGGGCGCGCGCCAGGSGGGGCGGGGSGGGGSGRGGGGSGGGG
SGGGGCGAGGCGGAGAGGTGCGGCGGCAGCCAATCAGAGCGGCGCGCTCCGAAAGTTTCCTTTTATGGCG
AGGCGGCGGCGGCGGCGGCCCTATAAAAAGCGAAGCGCGCGGCGGGCGGGAGTCGCTGCGCGCTGCCTTC
GCCCCGTGCCCCGCTCCGCCGCCGCCTCGCGCCGCCCGCCCCGGCTCTGACTGACCGCGTTACTCCCACA
GGTGAGCGGGCGGGACGGCCCTTCTCCTCCGGGCTGTAATTAGCGCTTGGTTTAATGACGGCTCGTTTCT
TTTCTGTGGCTGCGTGAAAGCCTTAAAGGGCTCCGGGAGGGCCCTTTGTGCGGGGGGGAGCGGCTCGGGG
GGTGCGTGCGTGTGTGTGTGCGTGGGGAGCGCCGCGTGCGGCTCCGCGCTGCCCGGCGGCTGTGAGCGCT
GCGGGCGCGGCGCGGGGCTTTGTGCGCTCCGCAGTGTGCGCGAGGGGAGCGCGGCCGGGGGCGGTGCCCC
GCGGTGCGGGGGGGGCTGCGAGGGGAACAAAGGCTGCGTGCGGGGTGTGTGCGTGGGGGGGTGAGCAGGG
GGTGTGGGCGCGGCGGTCGGGCTGTAACCCCCCCCTGCACCCCCCTCCCCGAGTTGCTGAGCACGGCCCG
GCTTCGGGTGCGGGGCTCCGTGCGGGGCGTGGCGCGGGGCTCGCCGTGCCGGGCGGGGGGTGGCGGCAGG
TGGGGGTGCCGGGCGGGGCGGGGCCGCCTCGGGCCGGGGAGGGCTCGGGGGAGGGGCGCGGCGGCCCCCG
GAGCGCCGGCGGCTGTCGAGGCGCGGCGAGCCGCAGCCATTGCCTTTTATGGTAATCGTGCGAGAGGGCG
CAGGGACTTCCTTTGTCCCAAATCTGTGCGGAGCCGAAATCTGGGAGGCGCCGCCGCACCCCCTCTAGCG
GGCGCGGGGCGAAGCGGTGCGGCGCCGGCAGGAAGGAAATGGGCGGGGAGGGCCTTCGTGCGTCGCCGCG
CCGCCGTCCCCTTCTCCATCTCCAGCCTCGGGGCTGTCCGCAGGGGGACGGCTGCCTTCGGGGGGGACGG
GGCAGGGCGGGGTTCGGCTTCTGGCGTGTGACCGGCGGGGTTTATATCTTCCCTTCTCTGTTCCTCCGCA
GCCCCCAAGCTAGGCAATTGGGCGCGCCACCATGGATCTGAGCGGCCTGACCCTGCAGGAATTCAGCTCC
CCGAAACGCCCTAAGCTGCTGCGTGAATATTACGATTGGCTGGTTGATAACAGCTTTACCCCATATCTGG
TGGTGGATGCCACATACCTGGGCGTGAACGTGCCCGTGGAGTATGTGAAAGACGGTCAGATCGTGCTGAA
TCTGTCTGCAAGTGCGACCGGCAACCTGCAACTGACAAATGATTTTATCCAGTTCAACGCCCAGTTTAAG
GGCGTGTCTCGTGAACTGTATATCCCGATGGGTGCCGCTCTGGCCATTTACGCTCGCGAGAACGGCGATG
GTGTGATGTTCGAACCAGAAGAAATCTATGACGAGCTGAATATTGGTCAATTGTCTAGAGGTGGCGGGGG
CAGTGGGGGAGGGGGAAGTGGAGGCGGCGGTTCTGGCGGGGGAGGCTCCGGKGGCGGGGGGRGCGGGGGG
GGGAGTAAGCTTGTGAGCAAGGGCGAGGAGCTGTTCACCGGGGTGGTGCCCATCCTGGTCGAGCTGGACG
GCGACGTAAACGGCCACAAGTTCAGCGTGTCCGGCGAGGGCGAGGGCGATGCCACCTACGGCAAGCTGAC
CCTGAAGTTGATCTGCACCACCGGCAAGCTGCCCGTGCCCTGGCCCACCCTCGTGACCACCCTCGGCTAC
GGCCTGCAGTGCTTCGCCCGCTACCCCGACCACATGAAGCAGCACGACTTCTTCAAGTCCGCCATGCCCG
AAGGCTACGTCCAGGAGCGCACCATCTTCTTCAAGGACGACGGCAACTACAAGACCCGCGCCGAGGTGAA
GTTCGAGGGCGACACCCTGGTGAACCGCATCGAGCTGAAGGGCATCGACTTCAAGGAGGACGGCAACATC
CTGGGGCACAAGCTGGAGTACAACTACAACAGCCACAACGTCTATATCATGGCCGACAAGCAGAAGAACG
GCATCAAGGCAAACTTCAAGATCCGCCACAACATCGAGGACGGCGGCGTGCAGCTCGCCGACCACTACCA
GCAGAACACCCCCATCGGCGACGGCCCCGTGCTGCTGCCCGACAACCACTACCTGAGCTACCAGTCCAAA
CTGAGCAAAGACCCCAACGAGAAGCGCGATCACATGGTCCTGCTGGAGTTCGTGACCGCCGCCGGGATCA
CTCTCGGCATGGACGAGCTGTACAAGGCTAGCGGAGGCGGTGGCTCAGGCGGAGGAGGGTCAGGAGGGGG
AGGCAGTGGCGGGGGCGGCTCTGGAGGAGGGGGTTCTGGTGGTGGTAGCTACGTAAGAGATGATTTGAGG
GGACGACTTGTAACTCTCGAGAAGAAATTAGCAGAGCGTACCCAAGATTTGAGTCTTGCAGAGTCTACTT
TGGCAACTCGTGAGGGTGAATTCGAATCCCTGCAAAGCAATCTAATGGAGCTTAATGAGCTCCGGGAGAT
GAAGGAGGATATCGACAGAAAGAATGAGCAAACAGCAGCTATATTGAAGCGACAAGCAGACCAGATAACT
GAATTAGAAACTCTTTATAGGGAAGAACAAGTCCTTCGAAAACGATACTTCAACATGATGGAAGACATGA
AAGGTAAGATCAGGGTATATGCTCGGTGGAGACCCCTAAGTAGTAAGGAGGTCAAAGAGCGGCAACAAAA
CGTGTTGATAGCACCTGATGAATTCACCATCGAACATCCTTGGAAAGACGACAAACCCAAACAACATCAA
TTTGATCACGTTTTCGACCACCATGCGACCCAAGAAGAGGTCTTTGAGGATACAAAGTATTTGGTCCAAT
CAGCAATTGACGGATACAATGTCTGTATATTTGCATACGGGCAAACTGGGTCAGGCAAAACGTTTACGAT
TTACGGTTCTGACAACAACCCAGGTCTAACTCCACGAGCTACCAAAGAACTTTTTGGCTATCTTAAGCGA
GACGCCAATAAGTTTTCGTTTGCTCTGAAGGTTTACATGCTTGAAATATATCAAGATTCGCTCATCGATC
TGCTTCTACCAAAGAGTGCTGCAAAGCCACGAAAGCTTGAGATTAAGAAGGACTCCAAGGGAATGGTTGT
CGTAGAGAATGCAACTCTACTGCCGATTGCATCCCATGATGAACTGCAAGCCATTGTTCATAAGGGTCTG
GAGAGACGACATGTTTCGGGCACCCACATGAATGCGGAGAGTTCACGGTCACACCTCATTCTATCAGTAA
TCGTTGAAAGCACCAACCGACAGTCTCAAGTTCTTGTGAAGGGCAAGCTGAGTTTTGTGGATCTTGCGGG
CTCTGAAAGAGTGAAGAAATCTGGATCCAGTGGTGAACAACTGAAAGAGGCCCAAAGCATTAATAAATCT
TTGTCAGCACTAGGTGATGTCATTAGCGCCCTTGCAACAGAGGAGCAGCATATTCCTTACCGTAACCACA
AGCTAACAATGCTTATGAGCGATTCTCTCGGTGGAAATGCGAAGACCCTCATGTTTGTAAATATCTCACC
AGCAGAGTCTAATCTGGACGAGACCCATAATTCACTCTGCTATGCCACAAGGGTAAGATCCATCATCAAT
GAGGCCAGTAAAAATACTACAACGAAAGAGATACTGCGACTGAAGAAACAAATCGCGTACTGGAAGGAGC
AAGCGGGCAGGATGGGAGGGTCCGAGGATCTGGAAGAGGTTATGGATGATCGTGGAATCAAAACTGCAGA
TTAAACGCGTACCGGTCCTAGATAAGTAATGATCATAATCAGCCATATCACATCTGTAGAGGTTTTACTT
GCTTTAAAAAACCTCCCACACCTCCCCCTGAACCTGAAACATAAAATGAATGCAATTGTTGTTGTTAACT
TGTTTATTGCAGCTTATAATGGTTACAAATAAAGCAATAGCATCACAAATTTCACAAATAAAGCATTTTT
TTCACTGCATTCTAGTTGTGGTTTGTCCAAACTCATCAATGTATCTTATCATGTCTGGATCAATTCGTAA
TCATGTCATAGCTGTTTCCTGTGTGAAATTGTTATCCGCTCACAATTCCACACAACATACGAGCCGGAAG
CATAAAGTGTAAAGCCTGGGGTGCCTAATGAGTGAGCTAACTCACATTAATTGCGTTGCGCTCACTGCCC
GCTTTCCAGTCGGGAAACCTGTCGTGCCAGCTGCATTAATGAATCGGCCAACGCGCGGGGAGAGGCGGTT
TGCGTATTGGGCGCTCTTCCGCTTCCTCGCTCACTGACTCGCTGCGCTCGGTCGTTCGGCTGCGGCGAGC
GGTATCAGCTCACTCAAAGGCGGTAATACGGTTATCCACAGAATCAGGGGATAACGCAGGAAAGAACATG
TGAGCAAAAGGCCAGCAAAAGGCCAGGAACCGTAAAAAGGCCGCGTTGCTGGCGTTTTTCCATAGGCTCC
GCCCCCCTGACGAGCATCACAAAAATCGACGCTCAAGTCAGAGGTGGCGAAACCCGACAGGACTATAAAG
ATACCAGGCGTTTCCCCCTGGAAGCTCCCTCGTGCGCTCTCCTGTTCCGACCCTGCCGCTTACCGGATAC
CTGTCCGCCTTTCTCCCTTCGGGAAGCGTGGCGCTTTCTCATAGCTCACGCTGTAGGTATCTCAGTTCGG
TGTAGGTCGTTCGCTCCAAGCTGGGCTGTGTGCACGAACCCCCCGTTCAGCCCGACCGCTGCGCCTTATC
CGGTAACTATCGTCTTGAGTCCAACCCGGTAAGACACGACTTATCGCCACTGGCAGCAGCCACTGGTAAC
AGGATTAGCAGAGCGAGGTATGTAGGCGGTGCTACAGAGTTCTTGAAGTGGTGGCCTAACTACGGCTACA
CTAGAAGAACAGTATTTGGTATCTGCGCTCTGCTGAAGCCAGTTACCTTCGGAAAAAGAGTTGGTAGCTC
TTGATCCGGCAAACAAACCACCGCTGGTAGCGGTGGTTTTTTTGTTTGCAAGCAGCAGATTACGCGCAGA
AAAAAAGGATCTCAAGAAGATCCTTTGATCTTTTCTACGGGGTCTGACGCTCAGTGGAACGAAAACTCAC
GTTAAGGGATTTTGGTCATGAGATTATCAAAAAGGATCTTCACCTAGATCCTTTTAAATTAAAAATGAAG
TTTTAAATCAATCTAAAGTATATATGAGTAAACTTGGTCTGACAGTTACCAATGCTTAATCAGTGAGGCA
CCTATCTCAGCGATCTGTCTATTTCGTTCATCCATAGTTGCCTGACTCCCCGTCGTGTAGATAACTACGA
TACGGGAGGGCTTACCATCTGGCCCCAGTGCTGCAATGATACCGCGAGACCCACGCTCACCGGCTCCAGA
TTTATCAGCAATAAACCAGCCAGCCGGAAGGGCCGAGCGCAGAAGTGGTCCTGCAACTTTATCCGCCTCC
ATCCAGTCTATTAATTGTTGCCGGGAAGCTAGAGTAAGTAGTTCGCCAGTTAATAGTTTGCGCAACGTTG
TTGCCATTGCTACAGGCATCGTGGTGTCACGCTCGTCGTTTGGTATGGCTTCATTCAGCTCCGGTTCCCA
ACGATCAAGGCGAGTTACATGATCCCCCATGTTGTGCAAAAAAGCGGTTAGCTCCTTCGGTCCTCCGATC
GTTGTCAGAAGTAAGTTGGCCGCAGTGTTATCACTCATGGTTATGGCAGCACTGCATAATTCTCTTACTG
TCATGCCATCCGTAAGATGCTTTTCTGTGACTGGTGAGTACTCAACCAAGTCATTCTGAGAATAGTGTAT
GCGGCGACCGAGTTGCTCTTGCCCGGCGTCAATACGGGATAATACCGCGCCACATAGCAGAACTTTAAAA
GTGCTCATCATTGGAAAACGTTCTTCGGGGCGAAAACTCTCAAGGATCTTACCGCTGTTGAGATCCAGTT
CGATGTAACCCACTCGTGCACCCAACTGATCTTCAGCATCTTTTACTTTCACCAGCGTTTCTGGGTGAGC
AAAAACAGGAAGGCAAAATGCCGCAAAAAAGGGAATAAGGGCGACACGGAAATGTTGAATACTCATACTC
TTCCTTTTTCAATATTATTGAAGCATTTATCAGGGTTATTGTCTCATGAGCGGATACATATTTGAATGTA
TTTAGAAAAATAAACAAATAGGGGTTCCGCGCACATTTCCCCGAAAAGTGCCACCTGACGTCTAAGAAAC
CATTATTATCATGACATTAACCTATAAAAATAGGCGTATCACGAGGCCCTTTCGTCTCGCGCGTTTCGGT
GATGACGGTGAAAACCTCTGACACATGCAGCTCCCGGAGACGGTCACAGCTTGTCTGTAAGCGGATGCCG
GGAGCAGACAAGCCCGTCAGGGCGCGTCAGCGGGTGTTGGCGGGTGTCGGGGCTGGCTTAACTATGCGGC
ATCAGAGCAGATTGTACTGAGAGTGCACCATATGCGGTGTGAAATACCGCACAGATGCGTAAGGAGAAAA
TACCGCATCAGGCGCCATTCGCCATTCAGGCTGCGCAACTGTTGGGAAGGGCGATCGGTGCGGGCCTCTT
CGCTATTACGCCAGCTGGCGAAAGGGGGATGTGCTGCAAGGCGATTAAGTTGGGTAACGCCAGGGTTTTC
CCAGTCACGACGTTGTAAAACGACGGCCAGTGCCAAGTTGGGATCTTTGCATTGGCCCACGGCTCTCAGG
ATGGGGATGCTCCCCTTCAGCACCCGGTTCCCCTTGGAAACTGATGGTCCTGGCTCTGTGGCATGGCAGT
GGCACTGTGAGGAGCCCCCTACCAGCAGCACACAGTGGGGTTGGCACTGCCACGCTCCGGATGCCGCGCT
CTGATCCAACCCCATAATCAAGGGAACCCGAATTGCCCCATCATTGCCCCCACCACCCCCATCCTGCCGG
GCCCTCACACCCCACGCTGCCTTCTGGTGACATTCCCCAGCCCAAACCCACGGCTTCATGGCTACCGCGG
GGCATTTCCCATTGCCGCCCCATTATCAGCTCTGCACACCTCCCGCTGTACCCATGCCTCGTGGCTGCCC
TTCTTTGACGTATAATCTTCTAATTAATACCCGGCCTTGTCAAAGTGGAGCACAAACGTTAATTAATTCC
CCAGCAGGCAGGTAATTAACAGTGTGACTCCCTTTTTGCTGCGAGTGGGGCTGATACAGAGAGATGTGGC
ACTATGGAGCCCACGGGGTCCTGGCACTGGGTGCCCACGGAGGTCCCCATGTGCTGCAGTGTCACCGCCT
CCGAGGAGACAGTATTGTCCCTGCGGTGTCCCTGCAGCTCAGCTCTGTCCACAGGGCCACCTCCAGTTTG
GAGGGGACACAATGCAGCCCCGATGCAACCCATCCTCGCAGCATCCCAGGGACAAAGACCCCACTGCAAG
ACCGCACACAGGGCTGGGTCCCGCTCCCCTAATATCTACAGTGCTTCTTGCATGGCCCCTTAATCAATGC
AGTTAATCAGCATGCGCTCATGCACCGCTCTGGAGCTGCAAAGCCCCTCGCAGCGCTGCTCACCAACACC
GCGCACCGCCCCGGCCCAGCCTGCAGCACGCGCTGCAAACAGGAAAGAAACAAAATATTGCCCAAATGTA
GGCAAAGGCATTCGGCTGCCTTGACCTCCGCCGGGCCGGGCCCTGCCTGACTCAGCTCCTTACTCAGCGC
TCGCTTCCTCCCTCCGGCTGCCACCGCCGCAGCGCACACCCTGACAAAGAGTGGCCCTTAACGGGCTCTG
AGGTGCACCCAGCAGTGCACTCAGCAGTCCAAGGGCCGGCCTGGAGGTTTGCACCGCTACGTGCTGACAT
TAGCATTGAACTTGGCCCTGGGTAGTGCTGCAGGCCGGGCGGGGTGGGTGTAGAGAGTGCAGCGCGCGTT
GCACCCGGTGCCCCTTCCCCTCCCTTGCATCCCAGCAGGCTGCACCCCAGCACCAGGCCCGTGCATGCAT
GCTCCTGGTGTTATTGCAGCCTGGTGCATGCATGCGTCTTGATGGTGCAGCGCTGTGCATGCATCCTCCT
TGGTGTGTAGCAGTCTAGTGCATGCATAC
Features (pLannotate 1.2.2; 17 found; start..end, strand, type, name):
    403..678     +  promoter       chicken β-actin promoter: No description available
    679..1648    +  intron         chimeric intron: chimera between introns from chicken β-actin and rabbit β-globin
   1745..2074    +  CDS            sspB (fragment): SSPB_HAEIN - Experimental evidence at protein level: Swiss-Prot protein existence level 1. Also stimulates degradation of the N-terminus of RseA (residues 1-108, alone or in complex with sigma-E) by ClpX-ClpP in a non-ssrA-mediated fashion. From Haemophilus influenzae (strain ATCC 51907 / DSM 11121 / KW20 / Rd).
   2180..2896    +  CDS            mVenus: mVenus is a basic (constitutively fluorescent) yellow fluorescent protein published in 2006, derived from Aequorea victoria. It is reported to be a rapidly-maturing monomer with moderate acid sensitivity.
   3005..4393    +  CDS            KIN14E (fragment): KN14E_ARATH - Also known as KCBP From Arabidopsis thaliana (Mouse-ear cress).
   4439..4524    +  CDS            large T antigen (fragment): large T antigen from SV40 (simian virus 40)
   4547..4681    +  polyA_signal   SV40 poly(A) signal: SV40 polyadenylation signal
   4719..4735    -  protein_bind   lac operator: The lac repressor binds to the lac operator to inhibit transcription in E. coli. This inhibition can be relieved by adding lactose or isopropyl-β-D-thiogalactopyranoside (IPTG). lac repressor encoded by lacI
   4743..4773    -  promoter       lac promoter: promoter for the E. coli lac operon
   4788..4809    -  protein_bind   CAP binding site: CAP binding activates transcription in the presence of cAMP. E. coli catabolite activator protein
   4822..4914    -  CDS            lacI (fragment): lac repressor; lacI; The lac repressor binds to the lac operator to inhibit transcription in E. coli. This inhibition can be relieved by adding lactose or isopropyl-β-D-thiogalactopyranoside (IPTG).
   5097..5685    -  rep_origin     ori: high-copy-number ColE1/pMB1/pBR322/pUC origin of replication
   5856..6716    -  CDS            AmpR: β-lactamase; bla; confers resistance to ampicillin, carbenicillin, and related antibiotics
   6717..6821    -  promoter       AmpR promoter: bla
   6916..6951    +  CDS            rop (fragment): Rop protein, which maintains plasmids at low copy number; rop
   7053..7152    +  misc_feature   bom (fragment): basis of mobility region from pBR322
   7158..7312    -  CDS            lacZα (fragment): LacZα fragment of β-galactosidase; lacZ fragment
