[The description below was written by a language model from this plasmid's Addgene catalogue record and pLannotate feature annotations shown in this document.]
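Description:
pB80-SSPB(micro)-mVenus-ppKin14VIb(861-1321) is a mammalian expression plasmid of about 8.7 kb built on a β-actin promoter backbone. It is propagated in E. coli as a high-copy plasmid through a ColE1/pUC-type origin and selected with ampicillin via the β-lactamase gene. The annotation also picks up short remnants of lac regulatory elements, lacZα, rop and the pBR322 bom region. These are backbone leftovers with no evident role in the construct's function. No mammalian selection marker is annotated, which is consistent with transient expression.

The expression cassette uses the chicken β-actin promoter followed by a chimeric chicken β-actin/rabbit β-globin intron, and it ends in an SV40 polyadenylation signal. It drives a single fusion protein of three parts. At the N terminus is SSPB(micro), an SspB fragment carrying the Arg73Gln substitution. Next is the monomeric yellow fluorescent protein mVenus, which lacks its initiator methionine and carries Thr154Met. Last are residues 861–1321 of the Physcomitrella patens kinesin-14 VIb. The annotation tool labels this last segment by homology as a fragment of Arabidopsis KIN14E/KCBP, but the catalogue record identifies it as the moss motor.

SspB is the binding partner of the light-switchable iLID module, so illumination should recruit this fusion to any cargo bearing the complementary component, which is supplied from a separate construct. According to the record, the plasmid provides optogenetic coupling to a dimeric moss kinesin-14 for retrograde transport. It is part of a toolbox for light-controlled positioning of intracellular cargo, and mVenus allows the motor fusion to be visualised.
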