Addgene plasmid #174641: pB80-SSPB(micro)-mVenus-ppKin14VIb(861-1321)
Purpose: Optogenetic coupling to dimeric moss kinesin-14 for retrograde transport via SSPB(micro)
Depositing lab: Lukas Kapitein. Depositing organization: Utrecht University. Publication: An optimized toolbox for the optogenetic control of intracellular transport. Nijenhuis W, van Grinsven MMP, Kapitein LC. J Cell Biol. 2020 Apr 6;219(4). pii: 133834. doi: 10.1083/jcb.201907149. PubMed 32328628.
Backbone
  Vector backbone: B-actin
  Vector type: Mammalian Expression
Growth in bacteria
  Bacterial resistance: Ampicillin, 100 μg/mL
  Growth temperature: 37°C
  Growth strain: DH5alpha
  Copy number: High Copy
Gene/Insert
  Gene/Insert name: SSPB(micro)-mVenus-ppKin14VIb(861-1321)
  Species: Synthetic; Physcomitrella patens (spreading earthmoss)
  Insert size (bp): 2702
  Mutation: SSPB:Arg73Gln; mVenus: Met1Del, Thr154Met; ppKin14VIb(aa861-1321)
  Promoter: Chicken beta-actin
  Tag / fusion protein: SSPB(micro)-Venus (N terminal on insert)
  Cloning method: Restriction Enzyme; 5′ cloning site unknown (unknown if destroyed)
Terms and licenses: Academic/Nonprofit Terms; Industry Terms: Not Available to Industry
Depositor comments: Internal plasmid ID: WN277. Phytozome gene ID: Pp3c9_4530
How to cite: pB80-SSPB(micro)-mVenus-ppKin14VIb(861-1321) was a gift from Lukas Kapitein (Addgene plasmid # 174641 ; http://n2t.net/addgene:174641 ; RRID:Addgene_174641)
